Addgene plasmid #201003: pTn7-SCOUT11.R
Purpose: pLv1-pUC18R6KT-miniTn7-Gm-mCherry, GmR, ApR
Depositing lab: Philip Poole. Depositing organization: University of Oxford. Publication: Stable, fluorescent markers for tracking synthetic communities and assembly dynamics. Jorrin B, Haskett TL, Knights HE, Martyn A, Underwood TJ, Dolliver J, Ledermann R, Poole PS. Microbiome. 2024 May 7;12(1):81. doi: 10.1186/s40168-024-01792-2. PubMed 38715147.
Backbone
  Vector backbone: pTn7-SCOUT11
  Backbone manufacturer: Philip Poole lab
  Backbone size w/o insert (bp): 5139
  Total vector size (bp): 5396
  Vector type: Bacterial Expression
Growth in bacteria
  Bacterial resistance: Ampicillin and Gentamicin, 100 & 10 μg/mL
  Growth temperature: 37°C
  Growth strain: EC100D pir+
  Copy number: Low Copy
Gene/Insert
  Gene/Insert name: mCherry (alt name: monomeric red fluorescent protein)
  Species: Synthetic
  Insert size (bp): 853
  GenBank ID: AAV52164
  Promoter: J23104
  Cloning method: Restriction Enzyme; 5′ cloning site BsaI (destroyed during cloning); 3′ cloning site BsaI (destroyed during cloning)
  Sequencing primers: 5′ Golden Gate Assembly; 3′ Golden Gate Assembly
Terms and licenses: Academic/Nonprofit Terms; Industry Terms: Not Available to Industry
Depositor comments: Ec100D pir+ genotype: F- mcrA Δ(mrr-hsdRMS-mcrBC) ϕ80dlacZΔM15 ΔlacX74 recA1 endA1 araD139 Δ(ara, leu)7697 galU galK λ- rpsL nupG pir+(DHRF) Maintains plasmids at ~15 copies per cell. This strain is naturally resistant to streptomycin The plasmid appears to be prone to multimerization. Multimerization often does not impact plasmid function, and the depositor has confirmed that the plasmid performs as expected in their hands, but may reduce transformation efficiencies.
How to cite: pTn7-SCOUT11.R was a gift from Philip Poole (Addgene plasmid # 201003 ; http://n2t.net/addgene:201003 ; RRID:Addgene_201003)
