[The description below was written by a language model from this plasmid's Addgene catalogue record and pLannotate feature annotations shown in this document.]
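Description:
pTn7-SCOUT11.R is a mini-Tn7 delivery plasmid built on the pUC18R6KT-miniTn7 framework and used to place a constitutive mCherry marker into bacterial chromosomes. Replication depends on the R6K γ origin, which requires the pi initiator protein. The plasmid is therefore maintained at low copy in a pir+ E. coli host and acts as a suicide vector in recipients lacking pir. Only a fragment of the ColE1/pUC origin is annotated. An incP oriT allows conjugative transfer into target strains. The backbone carries β-lactamase (ampicillin resistance) outside the transposon, and the record lists ampicillin plus gentamicin for selection. The depositor notes that the plasmid tends to multimerize, which may lower transformation efficiency but reportedly does not affect function.

The transposable segment lies between the Tn7R and Tn7L ends. It contains a gentamicin acetyltransferase gene (aacC1) driven by the class 1 integron Pc promoter and flanked by FRT sites, so FLP recombinase can remove the marker after integration. Next to this is the mCherry coding sequence, assembled by Golden Gate cloning through BsaI sites that were destroyed in the process. The catalogue gives its promoter as the synthetic constitutive J23104. The automated annotation labels this region as a J23119 fragment, probably because the members of this promoter family are closely similar. Lambda t0 and rrnB T1 terminators insulate the cassette from surrounding transcription. No Tn7 transposase genes are annotated, so transposition functions would have to be supplied from a separate source. According to the associated publication, the construct provides stable fluorescent tagging for tracking members of synthetic microbial communities and their assembly dynamics.
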