Features (pLannotate 1.2.2; 21 found; start..end, strand, type, name):
      1..109     +  oriT           oriT: incP origin of transfer
    141..516     +  rep_origin     R6K γ ori: γ replication origin from E. coli plasmid R6K; requires the R6K initiator protein pi for replication
    522..754     -  rep_origin     ori (fragment): high-copy-number ColE1/pMB1/pBR322/pUC origin of replication
    925..1785    -  CDS            AmpR: β-lactamase; bla; confers resistance to ampicillin, carbenicillin, and related antibiotics
   1786..1890    -  promoter       AmpR promoter: bla
   2076..2175    +  misc_feature   bom (fragment): basis of mobility region from pBR322
   2181..2249    -  CDS            lacZα (fragment): LacZα fragment of β-galactosidase; lacZ fragment
   2321..2519    -  mobile_element Tn7R (fragment): mini-Tn7 element (right end of the Tn7 transposon) Tn7
   2523..2547    -  misc_feature   MCS (fragment): pBluescript multiple cloning site
   2568..2662    +  terminator     lambda t0 terminator: transcription terminator from phage lambda
   2672..2701    +  CDS            CmR (fragment): chloramphenicol acetyltransferase confers resistance to chloramphenicol
   2765..2851    +  terminator     rrnB T1 terminator: Escherichia coli rrnB; transcription terminator T1 from the E. coli rrnB gene
   2911..2944    +  protein_bind   FRT (minimal): supports FLP-mediated excision but not integration (Turan and Bode, 2011) FLP recombinase from the Saccharomyces cerevisiae 2μ plasmid
   3042..3575    -  CDS            GmR: gentamycin acetyltransferase; aacC1; confers resistance to gentamycin
   3764..3792    -  promoter       Pc promoter: intI1 (promoter lies within the coding sequence); class 1 integron promoter
   3832..3879    +  protein_bind   FRT: FLP-mediated recombination occurs in the 8-bp core sequence TCTAGAAA (Turan and Bode, 2011). FLP recombinase from the Saccharomyces cerevisiae 2μ plasmid
   3936..3961    +  promoter       J23119(SpeI) promoter (fragment): bacterial promoter (Registry of Standard Biological Parts BBa J23119) modified to end with an SpeI site
   4002..4709    +  CDS            mCherry: mCherry is a basic (constitutively fluorescent) red fluorescent protein published in 2004, derived from Discosoma sp.. It is reported to be a very rapidly-maturing monomer with low acid sensitivity.
   4793..4887    +  terminator     lambda t0 terminator: transcription terminator from phage lambda
   4928..5093    -  mobile_element Tn7L: mini-Tn7 element (left end of the Tn7 transposon) Tn7
   5126..5180    -  CDS            lacI (fragment): lac repressor; lacI; The lac repressor binds to the lac operator to inhibit transcription in E. coli. This inhibition can be relieved by adding lactose or isopropyl-β-D-thiogalactopyranoside (IPTG).
>Addgene plasmid #201003 | pTn7-SCOUT11.R | addgene full sequence | sequence record 397600 | Addgene NGS Result
GGGCAGGATAGGTGAAGTAGGCCCACCCGCGAGCGGGTGTTCCTTCTTCACTGTCCCTTATTCGCACCTG
GCGGTGCTCAACGGGAATCCTGCTCTGCGAGGCTGGCCGATAAGCTCTGATAACGCAGGAAAGAACATGG
GCAGTTCAACCTGTTGATAGTACGTACTAAGCTCTCATGTTTCACGTACTAAGCTCTCAAGTTTAACGTA
CTAAGCTCTCATGTTTAACGAACTAAACCCTCATGGCTAACGTACTAAGCTCTCATGGCTAACGTACTAA
GCTCTCATGTTTCACGTACTAAGCTCTCATGTTTGAACAATAAAATTAATATAAATCAGCAACTTAAATA
GCCTCTAAGGTTTTAAGTTTTATAAGAAAAAAAAGAATATATAAGGCTTTTAAAGCTTTTAAGGTTTAAC
GGTTGTGGACAACAAGCCAGGGATGTAACGCACTGAGAAGCCCTTAGAGCCTCTCAAAGCAATTTTGAGT
GACACAGGAACACTTAACGGCTGACAACCGGCTGGTAACAGGATTAGCAGAGCGAGGTATGTAGGCGGTG
CTACAGAGTTCTTGAAGTGGTGGCCTAACTACGGCTACACTAGAAGAACAGTATTTGGTATCTGCGCTCT
GCTGAAGCCAGTTACCTTCGGAAAAAGAGTTGGTAGCTCTTGATCCGGCAAACAAACCACCGCTGGTAGC
GGTGGTTTTTTTGTTTGCAAGCAGCAGATTACGCGCAGAAAAAAAGGATCTCAAGAAGATCCTTTGATCT
TTTCTACGGGGTCTGACGCTCAGTGGAACGAAAACTCACGTTAAGGGATTTTGGTCATGAGATTATCAAA
AAGGATCTTCACCTAGATCCTTTTAAATTAAAAATGAAGTTTTAAATCAATCTAAAGTATATATGAGTAA
ACTTGGTCTGACAGTTACCAATGCTTAATCAGTGAGGCACCTATCTCAGCGATCTGTCTATTTCGTTCAT
CCATAGTTGCCTGACTCCCCGTCGTGTAGATAACTACGATACGGGAGGGCTTACCATCTGGCCCCAGTGC
TGCAATGATACCGCGGGACCCACGCTCACCGGCTCCAGATTTATCAGCAATAAACCAGCCAGCCGGAAGG
GCCGAGCGCAGAAGTGGTCCTGCAACTTTATCCGCCTCCATCCAGTCTATTAATTGTTGCCGGGAAGCTA
GAGTAAGTAGTTCGCCAGTTAATAGTTTGCGCAACGTTGTTGCCATTGCTACAGGCATCGTGGTGTCACG
CTCGTCGTTTGGTATGGCTTCATTCAGCTCCGGTTCCCAACGATCAAGGCGAGTTACATGATCCCCCATG
TTGTGCAAAAAAGCGGTTAGCTCCTTCGGTCCTCCGATCGTTGTCAGAAGTAAGTTGGCCGCAGTGTTAT
CACTCATGGTTATGGCAGCACTGCATAATTCTCTTACTGTCATGCCATCCGTAAGATGCTTTTCTGTGAC
TGGTGAGTACTCAACCAAGTCATTCTGAGAATAGTGTATGCGGCGACCGAGTTGCTCTTGCCCGGCGTCA
ATACGGGATAATACCGCGCCACATAGCAGAACTTTAAAAGTGCTCATCATTGGAAAACGTTCTTCGGGGC
GAAAACTCTCAAGGATCTTACCGCTGTTGAGATCCAGTTCGATGTAACCCACTCGTGCACCCAACTGATC
TTCAGCATCTTTTACTTTCACCAGCGTTTCTGGGTGAGCAAAAACAGGAAGGCAAAATGCCGCAAAAAAG
GGAATAAGGGCGACACGGAAATGTTGAATACTCATACTCTTCCTTTTTCAATATTATTGAAGCATTTATC
AGGGTTATTGTCTCATGAGCGGATACATATTTGAATGTATTTAGAAAAATAAACAAATAGGGGTTCCGCG
TACATTTCCCCGAAAAGTGCCACCTGACGTCTAAGAAACCATTATTATCATGACATTAACCTATAAAAAT
AGGCGTATCACGAGGCCCTTTCGTCTAAGCAGACGGTCACAGCTTGTCTGTAAGCGGATGCCGGGAGCAG
ACAAGCCCGTCAGGGCGCGTCAGCGGGTGTTGGCGGGTGTCGGGGCTGGCTTAACTATGCGGCATCAGAG
CAGATTGTACTGAGAGTGCACCATATGCGGTGTGAAATACCGCACAGATGCGTAAGGAGAAAATACCGCA
TCAGGCGCCATTCGCCATTCAGGCTGCGCAACTGTTGGGAAGGGCGATCGGTGCGGGCCTCTTCGCTATT
ACGCCAGCTAGAGGACCAGCCGCGTAACCTGGCAAAATCGGTTACGGTTGAGTAATAAATGGATGCCCTG
CGTAAGCAGGTGTGGGCGGACAATAAAGTCTTAAACTGAACAAAATAGATCTAAACTATGACAATAAAGT
CTTAAACTAGACAGAATAGTTGTAAACTGAAATCAGTCCAGTTATGCTGTGAAAAAGCATACTGGACTTT
TGTTATGGCTAAAGCAAACTCTTCATTTTCTGAAGTGCAAATTGCCCGTCGTATTAAAGAGGGGCGTGGG
GTTCGAGGTCGACGGTATCGATAAGCTAGCTTAATTAGCTGAGCTTGGACTCCTGTTGATAGATCCAGTA
ATGACCTCAGAACTCCATCTGGATTTGTTCAGAACGCTCGGTTGCCGCCGGGCGTTTTTTATTGGTGAGA
ATCCAAGCTAGACTGCGATGAGTGGCAGGGCGGGGCGTAATTTTTTTAAGGCAGTTATTGGTGCCCTTAA
ACGCCTGGGGTAATGACTCTCTAGCTTGAGGCATCAAATAAAACGAAAGGCTCAGTCGAAAGACTGGGCC
TTTCGTTTTATCTGTTGTTTGTCGGTGAACGCTCTCCTGAGTAGGACAAATCCGCCGCTAGGAGCTTGCG
GCCCGGACGATCGAATTGGGGATCTTGAAGTACCTATTCCGAAGTTCCTATTCTCTAGAAAGTATAGGAA
CTTCAGAGCGCTTTTGAAGCTGATGTGCTTAAAAACTTACTCTTAGTCAATTTACCGAACAACTCCGCGG
CCGGGAAGCCGATCTCGGCTTGAACGAATTGTTAGGTGGCGGTACTTGGGTCGATATCAAAGTGCATCAC
TTCTTCCCGTATGCCCAACTTTGTATAGAGAGCCACTGCGGGATCGTCACCGTAATCTGCTTGCACGTAG
ATCACATAAGCACCAAGCGCGTTGGCCTCATGCTTGAGGAGATTGATGAGCGCGGTGGCAATGCCCTGCC
TCCGGTGCTCTCCGGAGACTGCGAGATCATAGATATAGATCTCACTACGCGGCTGCTCAAACTTGGGCAG
AACGTAAGCCGCGAGAGCGCCAACAACCGCTTCTTGGTCGAAGGCAGCAAGCGCGATGAATGTCTTACTA
CGGAGCAAGTTCCCGAGGTAATCGGAGTCCGGCTGATGTTGGGAGTAGGTGGCTACGTCGCCGAACTCAC
GACCGAAAAGATCAAGAGCAGCCCGCATGGATTTGACTTGGTCAGGGCCGAGCCTACATGTGCGAATGAT
GCCCATACTTGAGCCACCTAACTTTGTTTTAGGGCGACTGCCCTGCTGCGTAACATCGTTGCTGCTGCGT
AACATCGTTGCTGCTCCATAACATCAAACATCGACCCACGGCGTAACGCGCTTGCTGCTTGGATGCCCGA
GGCATAGGCTGTACAAAAAAACAGTCATAACAAGCCATGAAAACCGCCACTGCGCCGTTACCACCGCTGC
GTTCGGTCAAGGTTCTGGACCAGTTGCGTGAGCGCATACGCTACTTGCATTACAGTTTACGAACCGAACA
GGCTTATGTCAATTGCTCCATTGCTGTTGACAAAGGGAATCAGGGGATCTTGAAGTTCCTATTCCGAAGT
TCCTATTCTCTAGAAAGTATAGGAACTTCAGAGCGCTTTTGAAGCTAATTCGAGATCATGCATAATGCCG
AATTCGGATCCGGAGTTGACAGCTAGCTCAGTCCTAGGTATTGTGCTAGCTACTCTAGAATTAAAGAGGA
GAAATTAACCAATGGTGAGCAAGGGCGAGGAGGATAACATGGCCATCATCAAGGAGTTCATGCGCTTCAA
GGTGCACATGGAGGGCTCCGTGAACGGCCACGAGTTCGAGATCGAGGGCGAGGGCGAGGGCCGCCCCTAC
GAGGGCACCCAGACCGCCAAGCTGAAGGTGACCAAGGGTGGCCCCCTGCCCTTCGCCTGGGACATCCTGT
CCCCTCAGTTCATGTACGGCTCCAAGGCCTACGTGAAGCACCCCGCCGACATCCCCGACTACTTGAAGCT
GTCCTTCCCCGAGGGCTTCAAGTGGGAGCGCGTGATGAACTTCGAGGACGGCGGCGTGGTGACCGTGACC
CAGGACTCCTCCCTGCAGGACGGCGAGTTCATCTACAAGGTGAAGCTGCGCGGCACCAACTTCCCCTCCG
ACGGCCCCGTAATGCAGAAGAAAACCATGGGCTGGGAGGCCTCCTCCGAGCGGATGTACCCCGAGGACGG
CGCCCTGAAGGGCGAGATCAAGCAGAGGCTGAAGCTGAAGGACGGCGGCCACTACGACGCTGAGGTCAAG
ACCACCTACAAGGCCAAGAAGCCCGTGCAGCTGCCCGGCGCCTACAACGTCAACATCAAGTTGGACATCA
CCTCCCACAACGAGGACTACACCATCGTGGAACAGTACGAACGCGCCGAGGGCCGCCACTCCACCGGCGG
CATGGACGAGCTGTACAAGTAAGCTTCTCGGTACCAAATTCCAGAAAAGAGGCCTCCCGAAAGGGGGGCC
TTTTTTCGTTTTGGTCCTCCTTGGCGCTCTTGGACTCCTGTTGATAGATCCAGTAATGACCTCAGAACTC
CATCTGGATTTGTTCAGAACGCTCGGTTGCCGCCGGGCGTTTTTTATTGGTGAGAATCCAGGCAATCAAT
CGTGCTTTCGCGAAGGCCTTGCAGGCCAACCAGATAAGTGAAATCTAGTTCCAAACTATTTTGTCATTTT
TAATTTTCGTATTAGCTTACGACGCTACACCCAGTTCCCATCTATTTTGTCACTCTTCCCTAAATAATCC
TTAAAAACTCCATTTCCACCCCTCCCAGTTCCCAACTATTTTGTCCGCCCACAGCGGGGCATTTTTCTTC
CTGTTATGTTTGGGCGCTGCATTAATGAATCGGCCAACGCGCGGGGAGAGGCGGTTTGCGTATTGGGCGC
TCTTCCGCTTCCTCGCTCACTGACCCGCTGCGCTCGGTCGTTCGGCTGCGGCGAGCGGTATCAGGGGATT
CCTTAAGGTATACTTTCCGCTGCATAACCCTGCTTCGGGGTCATTATAGCGATTTTTTCGGTATATCCAT
CCTTTTTCGCACGATATACAGGATTTTGCCAAAGGGTTCGTGTAGACTTTCCTTGGTGTATCCAACGGCG
TCAGCC
